>Addgene plasmid #68816 | pCR3-FLAG-Gephyrin P1 | addgene partial sequence | sequence record 122814 | CMV-F 5'-CGCAAATGGGCGGTAGGCGTG-3'
ACTAGAGAACCCACTGCTTACTGGCTTATCGAAATTAATACGACTCACTATAGGGAGACCCAAGCTTATG
GACTACAAGGACGACGACGACAAGGACTACAAGGACGACGACGACAAGGACTACAAGGACGACGACGACA
AGGGAGCAGGAGCGACCGAGGGAATGATCCTCACAAACCACGACCATCAAATCCGTGTCGGAGTCCTCAC
AGTGAGTGATAGCTGCTTCAGGAATCTTGCAGAAGACCGCAGTGGGATAAATCTAAAAGATCTCGTCCAG
GATCCTTCTTTGTTGGGTGGGACTATATCAGCATACAAGATAGTACCAGATGAAATAGAAGAAATCAAGG
AAACACTCATAGACTGGTGTGATGAGAAGGAACTTAATTTGATATTAACAACTGGCGGAACAGGGTTTGC
ACCACGAGATGTCACTCCAGAGGCCACAAAAGAAGTAATAGAACGGGAAGCGCCAGGGATGGCCCTGGCA
ATGCTGATGGGATCACTTAATGTTACACCTCTGGGCATGCTCTCTAGACCAGTGTGTGGAATAAGAGGGA
AAACTCTGATAATTAACCTGCCTGGTAGCAAGAAAGGATCTCAGGAATGCTTTCAGTTCATACTGCCAGC
TCTACCTCATGCCATTGACCTTTTACGTGATGCCATTGTAAAAGTAAAGGAGGTGCATGATGAACTTGAA
GATTTACCTTCCCCACCACCTCCTCTTTCTCCACCTCCTACAACTAGCCCACATAAGCAGACAGAAGACA
AAGGAGTTCAGTGTGAAGAGGAGGAAGAAGAAAAGAAAGACAGTGGCGTAGCTTCGACAGAAGATAGTTC
CTCATCACATATTACTGCAGCAGCTC
