>Addgene plasmid #68816 | pCR3-FLAG-Gephyrin P1 | addgene partial sequence | sequence record 122916 | BGH-rev 5'-TAGAAGGCACAGTCGAGG-3'
TATAGAATAGGGCCCTCTAGATGCATGCTCGAGCGGCCGCCAGTGTGATGGATATCTGCAGAATTCCAGC
ACACTGGCGGCCGTTACTAGTGGATCCGAGCTCGGTACCGTCGAGTCATAGCCGTCCGATGACCATGACG
TCCACCACCTCGCCTTTGTGAAGTTCCACATACTGCTCTGTCTTTGGAGGTAGCATCAGCAATCCATTGG
CACTGCGCATGCTCATCAGACGGCTGCTCATCTGATTACCTGTACTCTGGGCCCAGGGCAGTGGTTCTTG
GTGATGCCAAGTCAGTATACACCGGTGGTATTCTGGGCGAGGGTCCAGCTTTACGTCACATGATAACCTA
GCTTTGATGATGGTTGGCCGAGGATCCAAGATACCCTGCATTTTTCTCAGTGCGGGTACAACAAAGAGGT
TGCAGGTGACCACAGCTGATACAGGATTCCCTGGTAGTGCAAAAATAATTTTTCTTACACCATCAATATC
CAAAGTTGCAAATGTTGTTGGCAAGCCTGGCTTCATAAAAACCCTGCCAAAATGGATCTGAGCATGAAGA
TCGATGTCCAGCACCTGCTTGAGATAGTCCTTTTCCCCCATGGATACACCTCCTGACGTGATGATGACAT
TAGCACGGCTGATACCCTCATTCAAGGCATTGAGTAAGTCATCTGGGTTGTCTCCTACAATTCCCAAGTT
GATTGTTGGGTAACCATGTTCCTGAATTGTTGCTAGAAGTGTTGATCGATTGCTGTCCCGAATCTTTCCT
GGTAAGAGGTCATCTTCAGGATTTAGTAGCTCATTCCCTGTTGACATAACGGCAACCACTGGAAACTTAT
TAACTTCAACTTCTGTGACACCTACAGTTGCAAGGAGACC
