[The description below was written by a language model from this plasmid's Addgene catalogue record.]
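Description:
pCR3-FLAG-Gephyrin P1 is a mammalian expression plasmid built on the Invitrogen pCR3 backbone (about 5.1 kb), carrying a roughly 2.2 kb rat (Rattus norvegicus) gephyrin (Gphn/GPHN) coding insert for a total size of about 7.3 kb. It is maintained as a high-copy plasmid in E. coli under ampicillin selection. It also carries a neomycin resistance marker, so transfected mammalian cells can be selected with G418. No feature table accompanies the record, so details such as the origin of replication and polyadenylation signal are not stated.

The gephyrin open reading frame is driven by the CMV promoter, a strong constitutive promoter in most mammalian cell types, and is fused at its N terminus to a 3xFLAG epitope. This tag allows detection, immunoprecipitation or immunostaining of the recombinant protein with anti-FLAG antibodies and distinguishes it from endogenous gephyrin. The insert was cloned between HindIII and KpnI sites, both of which remain intact. T7 and SP6 are listed as the sequencing primers, so these sites flank the insert. An internal EcoRI site in the coding sequence was removed by silent mutations. The sequence also carries a D566N substitution, which the depositor describes as a polymorphism that does not affect function.

Gephyrin is the principal scaffolding protein of inhibitory postsynaptic sites. The associated publication concerns regulation of gephyrin postsynaptic aggregation and GABAergic synaptic function by ERK and GSK3β through a calpain-dependent mechanism. The construct is therefore suited to expressing tagged gephyrin in cultured mammalian cells for biochemical or imaging studies of its clustering and post-translational regulation.
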