Addgene plasmid #68816: pCR3-FLAG-Gephyrin P1
Purpose: Flag tagged Geph mammalian expression
Depositing lab: Shiva Tyagarajan. Depositing organization: University of Zurich. Publication: Extracellular signal-regulated kinase and glycogen synthase kinase 3beta regulate gephyrin postsynaptic aggregation and GABAergic synaptic function in a calpain-dependent mechanism. Tyagarajan SK, Ghosh H, Yevenes GE, Imanishi SY, Zeilhofer HU, Gerrits B, Fritschy JM. J Biol Chem. 2013 Apr 5;288(14):9634-47. doi: 10.1074/jbc.M112.442616. Epub 2013 Feb 13. PubMed 23408424.
Backbone
  Vector backbone: pCR3
  Backbone manufacturer: Invitrogen
  Backbone size w/o insert (bp): 5100
  Total vector size (bp): 7300
  Vector type: Mammalian Expression
  Selectable markers: Neomycin (select with G418)
Growth in bacteria
  Bacterial resistance: Ampicillin, 100 μg/mL
  Growth temperature: 37°C
  Growth strain: DH5alpha
  Copy number: High Copy
Gene/Insert
  Gene/Insert name: Gephyrin (alt name: GPHN)
  Species: R. norvegicus (rat)
  Insert size (bp): 2200
  Mutation: silent mutations on internal EcoRI site. Gephyrin D566N (see depositor comment below)
  GenBank ID: NM022865.3
  Entrez Gene: Gphn (a.k.a. Geph)
  Promoter: CMV
  Tag / fusion protein: 3xFLAG (N terminal on insert)
  Cloning method: Restriction Enzyme; 5′ cloning site HindIII (not destroyed); 3′ cloning site KpnI (not destroyed)
  Sequencing primers: 5′ T7; 3′ SP6
Terms and licenses: Academic/Nonprofit Terms; Industry Terms: Not Available to Industry
Depositor comments: Gephyrin D566N mutation is a polymorphism and is not a concern for plasmid function.
How to cite: pCR3-FLAG-Gephyrin P1 was a gift from Shiva Tyagarajan (Addgene plasmid # 68816 ; http://n2t.net/addgene:68816 ; RRID:Addgene_68816)
